Addgene plasmid #108385: xCas9(3.6)-BE3
Purpose: Mammalian expression vector for xCas9(3.6)-BE3
Depositing lab: David Liu. Publication: Evolved Cas9 variants with broad PAM compatibility and high DNA specificity. Hu JH, Miller SM, Geurts MH, Tang W, Chen L, Sun N, Zeina CM, Gao X, Rees HA, Lin Z, Liu DR. Nature. 2018 Feb 28. pii: nature26155. doi: 10.1038/nature26155. PubMed 29512652.
Backbone
  Vector backbone: pCMV
  Vector type: Mammalian Expression
Growth in bacteria
  Bacterial resistance: Ampicillin, 100 μg/mL
  Growth temperature: 37°C
  Growth strain: Mach1
  Copy number: High Copy
Gene/Insert
  Gene/Insert name: xCas9(3.6)-BE3 (alt name: rAPOBEC1-XTEN-nxCas9(3.6)-UGI-NLS)
  Species: Synthetic
  Insert size (bp): 5133
  Mutation: E108G, S217A, A262T, S409I, E480K, E543D, M694I, E1219V
  Tag / fusion protein: NLS (N terminal on insert)
  Cloning method: Gibson Cloning
  Sequencing primers: 5′ CMV Forward; 3′ M13
Terms and licenses: Academic/Nonprofit Terms; Industry Terms: Not Available to Industry
How to cite: xCas9(3.6)-BE3 was a gift from David Liu (Addgene plasmid # 108385 ; http://n2t.net/addgene:108385 ; RRID:Addgene_108385)
