[The description below was written by a language model from this plasmid's Addgene catalogue record and pLannotate feature annotations shown in this document.]
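Description:
xCas9(3.6)-BE3 is a mammalian expression plasmid on a pCMV backbone (about 8.5 kb in the sequenced record) that encodes a cytosine base editor built on an evolved Streptococcus pyogenes Cas9 with broadened PAM compatibility. It is maintained in E. coli through a high-copy ColE1/pUC-type origin and selected with ampicillin via the β-lactamase gene and its native promoter. Remnants of cloning-vector sequence (lac promoter/operator, CAP site, and fragments of lacI, an MCS, an SV40 promoter and the bom region) are also annotated but have no evident role in the payload. No mammalian selection marker is annotated, which fits transient transfection use.

The roughly 5.1 kb synthetic insert is driven by the CMV enhancer and immediate-early promoter and terminated by the bGH polyadenylation signal. A T7 promoter just upstream of the coding region would also allow in vitro transcription. The open reading frame is a single fusion described as rAPOBEC1-XTEN-nxCas9(3.6)-UGI-NLS: rat APOBEC1 cytidine deaminase, a short linker, the xCas9(3.6) nickase carrying E108G, S217A, A262T, S409I, E480K, E543D, M694I and E1219V, then the phage PBS2 uracil glycosylase inhibitor. The 48-nt segment that the automated annotation labels as an ABE(7.10) fragment most likely reflects the XTEN linker shared between editor designs rather than any adenine deaminase sequence. The catalogue lists the NLS as N-terminal, whereas the alternative name places it at the C-terminus, and the feature table does not annotate it.

In this architecture, a separately supplied guide RNA targets the nickase, APOBEC1 deaminates cytosines in the displaced strand, and UGI blocks uracil excision, favouring C•G to T•A conversion without double-strand breaks. The plasmid is used for base editing in mammalian cells at sites lacking a canonical NGG PAM.
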