Features (pLannotate 1.2.2; 18 found; start..end, strand, type, name):
    132..335     +  promoter       CMV promoter: human cytomegalovirus (CMV) immediate early promoter
    377..395     +  promoter       T7 promoter: promoter for bacteriophage T7 RNA polymerase
    409..1095    +  CDS            Apobec1: ABEC1_RAT - Experimental evidence at protein level: Swiss-Prot protein existence level 1. Catalytic component of the apolipoprotein B mRNA editing enzyme complex which is responsible for the postranscriptional editing of a CAA codon for Gln to a UAA codon for stop in the APOB mRNA. May also play a role in the epigenetic regulation of gene expression by participating in DNA demethylation. From Rattus norvegicus (Rat).
   1096..1143    +  CDS            ABE(7.10) (fragment): adenine base editor comprising wild-type E. coli TadA fused to the evolved TadA*(7.10) mutant (Gaudelli et al., 2017)
   1144..5244    +  CDS            xCas9-3.6: Streptococcus pyogenes Cas9 mutant with broad PAM compatibility (Hu et al., 2018) generates RNA-guided double strand breaks in DNA
   5257..5505    +  CDS            UGI: UNGI_BPPB2 - Experimental evidence at protein level: Swiss-Prot protein existence level 1. This protein binds specifically and reversibly to the host uracil-DNA glycosylase, preventing removal of uracil residues from PBS2 DNA by the host uracil-excision repair system. From Bacillus phage PBS2 (Bacteriophage PBS2).
   5593..5817    +  polyA_signal   bGH poly(A) signal: bovine growth hormone polyadenylation signal
   5821..5842    +  promoter       SV40 promoter (fragment): SV40 enhancer and early promoter
   5847..5863    +  misc_feature   MCS (fragment): pBluescript multiple cloning site
   5912..5928    -  protein_bind   lac operator: The lac repressor binds to the lac operator to inhibit transcription in E. coli. This inhibition can be relieved by adding lactose or isopropyl-β-D-thiogalactopyranoside (IPTG). lac repressor encoded by lacI
   5936..5966    -  promoter       lac promoter: promoter for the E. coli lac operon
   5981..6002    -  protein_bind   CAP binding site: CAP binding activates transcription in the presence of cAMP. E. coli catabolite activator protein
   6015..6107    -  CDS            lacI (fragment): lac repressor; lacI; The lac repressor binds to the lac operator to inhibit transcription in E. coli. This inhibition can be relieved by adding lactose or isopropyl-β-D-thiogalactopyranoside (IPTG).
   6290..6878    -  rep_origin     ori: high-copy-number ColE1/pMB1/pBR322/pUC origin of replication
   7049..7909    -  CDS            AmpR: β-lactamase; bla; confers resistance to ampicillin, carbenicillin, and related antibiotics
   7910..8014    -  promoter       AmpR promoter: bla
   8085..8129    -  misc_feature   bom (fragment): basis of mobility region from pBR322
   8284..131     +  enhancer       CMV enhancer (across the origin): human cytomegalovirus immediate early enhancer
>Addgene plasmid #108385 | xCas9(3.6)-BE3 | addgene full sequence | sequence record 207181 | Addgene NGS Result
ATATGCCAAGTACGCCCCCTATTGACGTCAATGACGGTAAATGGCCCGCCTGGCATTATGCCCAGTACAT
GACCTTATGGGACTTTCCTACTTGGCAGTACATCTACGTATTAGTCATCGCTATTACCATGGTGATGCGG
TTTTGGCAGTACATCAATGGGCGTGGATAGCGGTTTGACTCACGGGGATTTCCAAGTCTCCACCCCATTG
ACGTCAATGGGAGTTTGTTTTGGCACCAAAATCAACGGGACTTTCCAAAATGTCGTAACAACTCCGCCCC
ATTGACGCAAATGGGCGGTAGGCGTGTACGGTGGGAGGTCTATATAAGCAGAGCTGGTTTAGTGAACCGT
CAGATCCGCTAGAGATCCGCGGCCGCTAATACGACTCACTATAGGGAGAGCCGCCACCATGAGCTCAGAG
ACTGGCCCAGTGGCTGTGGACCCCACATTGAGACGGCGGATCGAGCCCCATGAGTTTGAGGTATTCTTCG
ATCCGAGAGAGCTCCGCAAGGAGACCTGCCTGCTTTACGAAATTAATTGGGGGGGCCGGCACTCCATTTG
GCGACATACATCACAGAACACTAACAAGCACGTCGAAGTCAACTTCATCGAGAAGTTCACGACAGAAAGA
TATTTCTGTCCGAACACAAGGTGCAGCATTACCTGGTTTCTCAGCTGGAGCCCATGCGGCGAATGTAGTA
GGGCCATCACTGAATTCCTGTCAAGGTATCCCCACGTCACTCTGTTTATTTACATCGCAAGGCTGTACCA
CCACGCTGACCCCCGCAATCGACAAGGCCTGCGGGATTTGATCTCTTCAGGTGTGACTATCCAAATTATG
ACTGAGCAGGAGTCAGGATACTGCTGGAGAAACTTTGTGAATTATAGCCCGAGTAATGAAGCCCACTGGC
CTAGGTATCCCCATCTGTGGGTACGACTGTACGTTCTTGAACTGTACTGCATCATACTGGGCCTGCCTCC
TTGTCTCAACATTCTGAGAAGGAAGCAGCCACAGCTGACATTCTTTACCATCGCTCTTCAGTCTTGTCAT
TACCAGCGACTGCCCCCACACATTCTCTGGGCCACCGGGTTGAAAAGCGGCAGCGAGACTCCCGGGACCT
CAGAGTCCGCCACACCCGAAAGTGACAAGAAGTACTCCATTGGGCTCGCTATCGGCACAAACAGCGTCGG
CTGGGCCGTCATTACGGACGAGTACAAGGTGCCGAGCAAAAAATTCAAAGTTCTGGGCAATACCGATCGC
CACAGCATAAAGAAGAACCTCATTGGCGCCCTCCTGTTCGACTCCGGGGAGACGGCCGAAGCCACGCGGC
TCAAAAGAACAGCACGGCGCAGATATACCCGCAGAAAGAATCGGATCTGCTACCTGCAGGAGATCTTTAG
TAATGAGATGGCTAAGGTGGATGACTCTTTCTTCCATAGGCTGGAGGAGTCCTTTTTGGTGGGGGAGGAT
AAAAAGCACGAGCGCCACCCAATCTTTGGCAATATCGTGGACGAGGTGGCGTACCATGAAAAGTACCCAA
CCATATATCATCTGAGGAAGAAGCTTGTAGACAGTACTGATAAGGCTGACTTGCGGTTGATCTATCTCGC
GCTGGCGCATATGATCAAATTTCGGGGACACTTCCTCATCGAGGGGGACCTGAACCCAGACAACAGCGAT
GTCGACAAACTCTTTATCCAACTGGTTCAGACTTACAATCAGCTTTTCGAAGAGAACCCGATCAACGCAT
CCGGAGTTGACGCCAAAGCAATCCTGAGCGCTAGGCTGGCCAAATCCCGGCGGCTCGAAAACCTCATCGC
ACAGCTCCCTGGGGAGAAGAAGAACGGCCTGTTTGGTAATCTTATCGCCCTGTCCCTCGGGCTGACCCCC
AACTTTAAATCTAACTTCGACCTGGCCGAAGATACCAAGCTTCAACTGAGCAAAGACACCTACGATGATG
ATCTCGACAATCTGCTGGCCCAGATCGGCGACCAGTACGCAGACCTTTTTTTGGCGGCAAAGAACCTGTC
AGACGCCATTCTGCTGAGTGATATTCTGCGAGTGAACACGGAGATCACCAAAGCTCCGCTGAGCGCTAGT
ATGATCAAGCGCTATGATGAGCACCACCAAGACTTGACTTTGCTGAAGGCCCTTGTCAGACAGCAACTGC
CTGAGAAGTACAAGGAAATTTTCTTCGATCAGTCTAAAAATGGCTACGCCGGATACATTGACGGCGGAGC
AAGCCAGGAGGAATTTTACAAATTTATTAAGCCCATCTTGGAAAAAATGGACGGCACCGAGGAGCTGCTG
GTAAAGCTTAACAGAGAAGATCTGTTGCGCAAACAGCGCACTTTCGACAATGGAATCATCCCCCACCAGA
TTCACCTGGGCGAACTGCACGCTATCCTCAGGCGGCAAGAGGATTTCTACCCCTTTTTGAAAGATAACAG
GGAAAAGATTGAGAAAATCCTCACATTTCGGATACCCTACTATGTAGGCCCCCTCGCCCGGGGAAATTCC
AGATTCGCGTGGATGACTCGCAAATCAGAAGAGACCATCACTCCCTGGAACTTCGAGAAAGTCGTGGATA
AGGGGGCCTCTGCCCAGTCCTTCATCGAAAGGATGACTAACTTTGATAAAAATCTGCCTAACGAAAAGGT
GCTTCCTAAACACTCTCTGCTGTACGAGTACTTCACAGTTTATAACGAGCTCACCAAGGTCAAATACGTC
ACAGAAGGGATGAGAAAGCCAGCATTCCTGTCTGGAGATCAGAAGAAAGCTATTGTGGACCTCCTCTTCA
AGACGAACCGGAAAGTTACCGTGAAACAGCTCAAAGAAGACTATTTCAAAAAGATTGAATGTTTCGACTC
TGTTGAAATCAGCGGAGTGGAGGATCGCTTCAACGCATCCCTGGGAACGTATCACGATCTCCTGAAAATC
ATTAAAGACAAGGACTTCCTGGACAATGAGGAGAACGAGGACATTCTTGAGGACATTGTCCTCACCCTTA
CGTTGTTTGAAGATAGGGAGATGATTGAAGAACGCTTGAAAACTTACGCTCATCTCTTCGACGACAAAGT
CATGAAGCAGCTCAAAAGGCGCCGATATACAGGATGGGGGCGGCTGTCAAGAAAACTGATCAATGGGATC
CGAGACAAGCAGAGTGGAAAGACAATCCTGGATTTTCTTAAGTCCGATGGATTTGCCAACCGGAACTTCA
TTCAGTTGATCCATGATGACTCTCTCACCTTTAAGGAGGACATCCAGAAAGCACAAGTTTCTGGCCAGGG
GGACAGTCTTCACGAGCACATCGCTAATCTTGCAGGTAGCCCAGCTATCAAAAAGGGAATACTGCAGACC
GTTAAGGTCGTGGATGAACTCGTCAAAGTAATGGGAAGGCATAAGCCCGAGAATATCGTTATCGAGATGG
CCCGAGAGAACCAAACCACCCAGAAGGGACAGAAGAACAGTAGGGAAAGGATGAAGAGGATTGAAGAGGG
TATAAAAGAACTGGGGTCCCAAATCCTTAAGGAACACCCAGTTGAAAACACCCAGCTTCAGAATGAGAAG
CTCTACCTGTACTACCTGCAGAACGGCAGGGACATGTACGTGGATCAGGAACTGGACATCAATCGGCTCT
CCGACTACGACGTGGATCATATCGTGCCCCAGTCTTTTCTCAAAGATGATTCTATTGATAATAAAGTGTT
GACAAGATCCGATAAAAACAGAGGGAAGAGTGATAACGTCCCCTCAGAAGAAGTTGTCAAGAAAATGAAA
AATTATTGGCGGCAGCTGCTGAACGCCAAACTGATCACACAACGGAAGTTCGATAATCTGACTAAGGCTG
AACGAGGTGGCCTGTCTGAGTTGGATAAAGCCGGTTTCATCAAAAGGCAGCTTGTTGAGACACGCCAGAT
CACCAAGCACGTGGCCCAAATTCTCGATTCACGCATGAACACCAAGTACGATGAAAATGACAAACTGATT
CGAGAGGTGAAAGTTATTACTCTGAAGTCTAAGCTGGTCTCAGATTTCAGAAAGGACTTTCAGTTTTATA
AGGTGAGAGAGATCAACAATTACCACCATGCGCATGATGCCTACCTGAATGCAGTGGTAGGCACTGCACT
TATCAAAAAATATCCCAAGCTTGAATCTGAATTTGTTTACGGAGACTATAAAGTGTACGATGTTAGGAAA
ATGATCGCAAAGTCTGAGCAGGAAATAGGCAAGGCCACCGCTAAGTACTTCTTTTACAGCAATATTATGA
ATTTTTTCAAGACCGAGATTACACTGGCCAATGGAGAGATTCGGAAGCGACCACTTATCGAAACAAACGG
AGAAACAGGAGAAATCGTGTGGGACAAGGGTAGGGATTTCGCGACAGTCCGGAAGGTCCTGTCCATGCCG
CAGGTGAACATCGTTAAAAAGACCGAAGTACAGACCGGAGGTTTCTCCAAGGAAAGTATCCTCCCGAAAA
GGAACAGCGACAAGCTGATCGCACGCAAAAAAGATTGGGACCCCAAGAAATACGGCGGATTCGATTCTCC
TACAGTCGCTTACAGTGTACTGGTTGTGGCCAAAGTGGAGAAAGGGAAGTCTAAAAAACTCAAAAGCGTC
AAGGAACTGCTGGGCATCACAATCATGGAGCGATCAAGCTTCGAAAAAAACCCCATCGACTTTCTCGAGG
CGAAAGGATATAAAGAGGTCAAAAAAGACCTCATCATTAAGCTTCCCAAGTACTCTCTCTTTGAGCTTGA
AAACGGCCGGAAACGAATGCTCGCTAGTGCGGGCGTGCTGCAGAAAGGTAACGAGCTGGCACTGCCCTCT
AAATACGTTAATTTCTTGTATCTGGCCAGCCACTATGAAAAGCTCAAGGGGTCTCCCGAAGATAATGAGC
AGAAGCAGCTGTTCGTGGAACAACACAAACACTACCTTGATGAGATCATCGAGCAAATAAGCGAATTCTC
CAAAAGAGTGATCCTCGCCGACGCTAACCTCGATAAGGTGCTTTCTGCTTACAATAAGCACAGGGATAAG
CCCATCAGGGAGCAGGCAGAAAACATTATCCACTTGTTTACTCTGACCAACTTGGGCGCGCCTGCAGCCT
TCAAGTACTTCGACACTACCATAGACAGAAAGCGGTACACCTCTACAAAGGAGGTCCTGGACGCCACACT
GATTCATCAGTCAATTACGGGGCTCTATGAAACAAGAATCGACCTCTCTCAGCTCGGTGGAGACTCTGGT
GGTTCTACTAATCTGTCAGATATTATTGAAAAGGAGACCGGTAAGCAACTGGTTATCCAGGAATCCATCC
TCATGCTCCCAGAGGAGGTGGAAGAAGTCATTGGGAACAAGCCGGAAAGCGATATACTCGTGCACACCGC
CTACGACGAGAGCACCGACGAGAATGTCATGCTTCTGACTAGCGACGCCCCTGAATACAAGCCTTGGGCT
CTGGTCATACAGGATAGCAACGGTGAGAACAAGATTAAGATGCTCTCTGGTGGTTCTCCCAAGAAGAAGA
GGAAAGTCTAACCGGTCATCATCACCATCACCATTGAGTTTAAACCCGCTGATCAGCCTCGACTGTGCCT
TCTAGTTGCCAGCCATCTGTTGTTTGCCCCTCCCCCGTGCCTTCCTTGACCCTGGAAGGTGCCACTCCCA
CTGTCCTTTCCTAATAAAATGAGGAAATTGCATCGCATTGTCTGAGTAGGTGTCATTCTATTCTGGGGGG
TGGGGTGGGGCAGGACAGCAAGGGGGAGGATTGGGAAGACAATAGCAGGCATGCTGGGGATGCGGTGGGC
TCTATGGCTTCTGAGGCGGAAAGAACCAGCTGGGGCTCGATACCGTCGACCTCTAGCTAGAGCTTGGCGT
AATCATGGTCATAGCTGTTTCCTGTGTGAAATTGTTATCCGCTCACAATTCCACACAACATACGAGCCGG
AAGCATAAAGTGTAAAGCCTAGGGTGCCTAATGAGTGAGCTAACTCACATTAATTGCGTTGCGCTCACTG
CCCGCTTTCCAGTCGGGAAACCTGTCGTGCCAGCTGCATTAATGAATCGGCCAACGCGCGGGGAGAGGCG
GTTTGCGTATTGGGCGCTCTTCCGCTTCCTCGCTCACTGACTCGCTGCGCTCGGTCGTTCGGCTGCGGCG
AGCGGTATCAGCTCACTCAAAGGCGGTAATACGGTTATCCACAGAATCAGGGGATAACGCAGGAAAGAAC
ATGTGAGCAAAAGGCCAGCAAAAGGCCAGGAACCGTAAAAAGGCCGCGTTGCTGGCGTTTTTCCATAGGC
TCCGCCCCCCTGACGAGCATCACAAAAATCGACGCTCAAGTCAGAGGTGGCGAAACCCGACAGGACTATA
AAGATACCAGGCGTTTCCCCCTGGAAGCTCCCTCGTGCGCTCTCCTGTTCCGACCCTGCCGCTTACCGGA
TACCTGTCCGCCTTTCTCCCTTCGGGAAGCGTGGCGCTTTCTCATAGCTCACGCTGTAGGTATCTCAGTT
CGGTGTAGGTCGTTCGCTCCAAGCTGGGCTGTGTGCACGAACCCCCCGTTCAGCCCGACCGCTGCGCCTT
ATCCGGTAACTATCGTCTTGAGTCCAACCCGGTAAGACACGACTTATCGCCACTGGCAGCAGCCACTGGT
AACAGGATTAGCAGAGCGAGGTATGTAGGCGGTGCTACAGAGTTCTTGAAGTGGTGGCCTAACTACGGCT
ACACTAGAAGAACAGTATTTGGTATCTGCGCTCTGCTGAAGCCAGTTACCTTCGGAAAAAGAGTTGGTAG
CTCTTGATCCGGCAAACAAACCACCGCTGGTAGCGGTGGTTTTTTTGTTTGCAAGCAGCAGATTACGCGC
AGAAAAAAAGGATCTCAAGAAGATCCTTTGATCTTTTCTACGGGGTCTGACGCTCAGTGGAACGAAAACT
CACGTTAAGGGATTTTGGTCATGAGATTATCAAAAAGGATCTTCACCTAGATCCTTTTAAATTAAAAATG
AAGTTTTAAATCAATCTAAAGTATATATGAGTAAACTTGGTCTGACAGTTACCAATGCTTAATCAGTGAG
GCACCTATCTCAGCGATCTGTCTATTTCGTTCATCCATAGTTGCCTGACTCCCCGTCGTGTAGATAACTA
CGATACGGGAGGGCTTACCATCTGGCCCCAGTGCTGCAATGATACCGCGAGACCCACGCTCACCGGCTCC
AGATTTATCAGCAATAAACCAGCCAGCCGGAAGGGCCGAGCGCAGAAGTGGTCCTGCAACTTTATCCGCC
TCCATCCAGTCTATTAATTGTTGCCGGGAAGCTAGAGTAAGTAGTTCGCCAGTTAATAGTTTGCGCAACG
TTGTTGCCATTGCTACAGGCATCGTGGTGTCACGCTCGTCGTTTGGTATGGCTTCATTCAGCTCCGGTTC
CCAACGATCAAGGCGAGTTACATGATCCCCCATGTTGTGCAAAAAAGCGGTTAGCTCCTTCGGTCCTCCG
ATCGTTGTCAGAAGTAAGTTGGCCGCAGTGTTATCACTCATGGTTATGGCAGCACTGCATAATTCTCTTA
CTGTCATGCCATCCGTAAGATGCTTTTCTGTGACTGGTGAGTACTCAACCAAGTCATTCTGAGAATAGTG
TATGCGGCGACCGAGTTGCTCTTGCCCGGCGTCAATACGGGATAATACCGCGCCACATAGCAGAACTTTA
AAAGTGCTCATCATTGGAAAACGTTCTTCGGGGCGAAAACTCTCAAGGATCTTACCGCTGTTGAGATCCA
GTTCGATGTAACCCACTCGTGCACCCAACTGATCTTCAGCATCTTTTACTTTCACCAGCGTTTCTGGGTG
AGCAAAAACAGGAAGGCAAAATGCCGCAAAAAAGGGAATAAGGGCGACACGGAAATGTTGAATACTCATA
CTCTTCCTTTTTCAATATTATTGAAGCATTTATCAGGGTTATTGTCTCATGAGCGGATACATATTTGAAT
GTATTTAGAAAAATAAACAAATAGGGGTTCCGCGCACATTTCCCCGAAAAGTGCCACCTGACGTCGACGG
ATCGGGAGATCGATCTCCCGATCCCCTAGGGTCGACTCTCAGTACAATCTGCTCTGATGCCGCATAGTTA
AGCCAGTATCTGCTCCCTGCTTGTGTGTTGGAGGTCGCTGAGTAGTGCGCGAGCAAAATTTAAGCTACAA
CAAGGCAAGGCTTGACCGACAATTGCATGAAGAATCTGCTTAGGGTTAGGCGTTTTGCGCTGCTTCGCGA
TGTACGGGCCAGATATACGCGTTGACATTGATTATTGACTAGTTATTAATAGTAATCAATTACGGGGTCA
TTAGTTCATAGCCCATATATGGAGTTCCGCGTTACATAACTTACGGTAAATGGCCCGCCTGGCTGACCGC
CCAACGACCCCCGCCCATTGACGTCAATAATGACGTATGTTCCCATAGTAACGCCAATAGGGACTTTCCA
TTGACGTCAATGGGTGGAGTATTTACGGTAAACTGCCCACTTGGCAGTACATCAAGTGTATC
